>Addgene plasmid #122857 | pMH184 | addgene full sequence | sequence record 239400 | Addgene NGS Result
AACTGTTGGGAAGGGCGTTTCGGTGCGGGCCTCTTCGCTATTACGCCAGCTGGCGAAAGGGGGATGTGCT
GCAAGGCGATTAAGTTGGGTAACGCCAGGGTTTTCCCAGTCACGACGTTGTAAAACGACGGCCAGTGAGC
GCGACGTAATACGACTCACTATAGGGCGAATTGGCGGAAGGCCGTCAAGGCCGCATGAAGGGCGCGCCAA
GTGAAGCTTGGTCTCACTGCAAGGATCCAAAGAACAATAGTATTTCTTATATAGGCCCATTTAAGTTGAA
AACAATCTTCAAAAGTCCCACATCGCTTAGATAAGAAAACGAAGCTGAGTTTATATACAGCTAGAGTCGA
AGTAGTGATTGTCCAGTGTATTAGTGTGGTGTTTTAGAGCTAGGCCAACATGAGGATCACCCATGTCTGC
AGGGCCTAGCAAGTTAAAATAAGGCTAGTCCGTTATCAACTTGGCCAACATGAGGATCACCCATGTCTGC
AGGGCCAAGTGGCACCGAGTCGGTGCTTTTGGTACCACTATGAGACCGAATTCTCATTAATTAACAACCT
GGGCCTCATGGGCCTTCCGCTCACTGCCCGCTTTCCAGTCGGGAAACCTGTCGTGCCAGCTGCATTAACA
TGGTCATAGCTGTTTCCTTGCGTATTGGGCGCTCTCCGCTTCCTCGCTCACTGACTCGCTGCGCTCGGTC
GTTCGGGTAAAGCCTGGGGTGCCTAATGAGCAAAAGGCCAGCAAAAGGCCAGGAACCGTAAAAAGGCCGC
GTTGCTGGCGTTTTTCCATAGGCTCCGCCCCCCTGACGAGCATCACAAAAATCGACGCTCAAGTCAGAGG
TGGCGAAACCCGACAGGACTATAAAGATACCAGGCGTTTCCCCCTGGAAGCTCCCTCGTGCGCTCTCCTG
TTCCGACCCTGCCGCTTACCGGATACCTGTCCGCCTTTCTCCCTTCGGGAAGCGTGGCGCTTTCTCATAG
CTCACGCTGTAGGTATCTCAGTTCGGTGTAGGTCGTTCGCTCCAAGCTGGGCTGTGTGCACGAACCCCCC
GTTCAGCCCGACCGCTGCGCCTTATCCGGTAACTATCGTCTTGAGTCCAACCCGGTAAGACACGACTTAT
CGCCACTGGCAGCAGCCACTGGTAACAGGATTAGCAGAGCGAGGTATGTAGGCGGTGCTACAGAGTTCTT
GAAGTGGTGGCCTAACTACGGCTACACTAGAAGAACAGTATTTGGTATCTGCGCTCTGCTGAAGCCAGTT
ACCTTCGGAAAAAGAGTTGGTAGCTCTTGATCCGGCAAACAAACCACCGCTGGTAGCGGTGGTTTTTTTG
TTTGCAAGCAGCAGATTACGCGCAGAAAAAAAGGATCTCAAGAAGATCCTTTGATCTTTTCTACGGGGTC
TGACGCTCAGTGGAACGAAAACTCACGTTAAGGGATTTTGGTCATGAGATTATCAAAAAGGATCTTCACC
TAGATCCTTTTAAATTAAAAATGAAGTTTTAAATCAATCTAAAGTATATATGAGTAAACTTGGTCTGACA
GTTACCAATGCTTAATCAGTGAGGCACCTATCTCAGCGATCTGTCTATTTCGTTCATCCATAGTTGCCTG
ACTCCCCGTCGTGTAGATAACTACGATACGGGAGGGCTTACCATCTGGCCCCAGTGCTGCAATGATACCG
CGAGAACCACGCTCACCGGCTCCAGATTTATCAGCAATAAACCAGCCAGCCGGAAGGGCCGAGCGCAGAA
GTGGTCCTGCAACTTTATCCGCCTCCATCCAGTCTATTAATTGTTGCCGGGAAGCTAGAGTAAGTAGTTC
GCCAGTTAATAGTTTGCGCAACGTTGTTGCCATTGCTACAGGCATCGTGGTGTCACGCTCGTCGTTTGGT
ATGGCTTCATTCAGCTCCGGTTCCCAACGATCAAGGCGAGTTACATGATCCCCCATGTTGTGCAAAAAAG
CGGTTAGCTCCTTCGGTCCTCCGATCGTTGTCAGAAGTAAGTTGGCCGCAGTGTTATCACTCATGGTTAT
GGCAGCACTGCATAATTCTCTTACTGTCATGCCATCCGTAAGATGCTTTTCTGTGACTGGTGAGTACTCA
ACCAAGTCATTCTGAGAATAGTGTATGCGGCGACCGAGTTGCTCTTGCCCGGCGTCAATACGGGATAATA
CCGCGCCACATAGCAGAACTTTAAAAGTGCTCATCATTGGAAAACGTTCTTCGGGGCGAAAACTCTCAAG
GATCTTACCGCTGTTGAGATCCAGTTCGATGTAACCCACTCGTGCACCCAACTGATCTTCAGCATCTTTT
ACTTTCACCAGCGTTTCTGGGTGAGCAAAAACAGGAAGGCAAAATGCCGCAAAAAAGGGAATAAGGGCGA
CACGGAAATGTTGAATACTCATACTCTTCCTTTTTCAATATTATTGAAGCATTTATCAGGGTTATTGTCT
CATGAGCGGATACATATTTGAATGTATTTAGAAAAATAAACAAATAGGGGTTCCGCGCACATTTCCCCGA
AAAGTGCCACCTAAATTGTAAGCGTTAATATTTTGTTAAAATTCGCGTTAAATTTTTGTTAAATCAGCTC
ATTTTTTAACCAATAGGCCGAAATCGGCAAAATCCCTTATAAATCAAAAGAATAGACCGAGATAGGGTTG
AGTGGCCGCTACAGGGCGCTCCCATTCGCCATTCAGGCTGCGC
Features (pLannotate 1.2.2; 13 found; start..end, strand, type, name):
    147..165     +  promoter       T7 promoter: promoter for bacteriophage T7 RNA polymerase
    289..305     +  promoter       AtU6 promoter (fragment): consensus promoter from the three Arabidopsis U6 snRNA genes (Waibel and Filipowicz, 1990; Nekrasov et al., 2013)
    398..416     +  misc_RNA       MS2 stem loop: stem loop that binds the bacteriophage MS2 coat protein
    427..463     +  misc_RNA       gRNA scaffold (fragment): guide RNA scaffold for the Streptococcus pyogenes CRISPR/Cas9 system
    468..486     +  misc_RNA       MS2 stem loop: stem loop that binds the bacteriophage MS2 coat protein
    497..516     +  misc_RNA       gRNA scaffold (fragment): guide RNA scaffold for the Streptococcus pyogenes CRISPR/Cas9 system
    581..628     -  CDS            lacI (fragment): lac repressor; lacI; The lac repressor binds to the lac operator to inhibit transcription in E. coli. This inhibition can be relieved by adding lactose or isopropyl-β-D-thiogalactopyranoside (IPTG).
    665..705     -  rep_origin     RSF ori (fragment): Plasmids containing the RSF 1030 origin of replication can be propagated in E. coli cells that contain additional plasmids with compatible origins.
    783..1371    -  rep_origin     ori: high-copy-number ColE1/pMB1/pBR322/pUC origin of replication
   1542..2402    -  CDS            AmpR: β-lactamase; bla; confers resistance to ampicillin, carbenicillin, and related antibiotics
   2403..2507    -  promoter       AmpR promoter: bla
   2533..2664    -  rep_origin     M13 ori (fragment): M13 bacteriophage origin of replication; arrow indicates direction of (+) strand synthesis
   2685..138     -  CDS            lacZα (fragment) (across the origin): LacZα fragment of β-galactosidase; lacZ fragment
