[The description below was written by a language model from this plasmid's Addgene catalogue record and pLannotate feature annotations shown in this document.]
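Description:
pMH184 is a small (about 2.7 kb) Golden Gate-compatible entry plasmid built on the pMA-RQ gene-synthesis backbone. It carries a synthetic MS2-modified single guide RNA directed against the promoter of the Arabidopsis FT gene. It is maintained in E. coli through a high-copy ColE1/pUC-type origin and selected with ampicillin via the β-lactamase gene and its native promoter. The annotation also picks up short remnants of lacZα, lacI, an M13 origin and an RSF origin, plus a T7 promoter upstream of the insert. These are backbone fragments and have no evident role in the construct's function.

The insert is an S. pyogenes Cas9 guide scaffold interrupted by two MS2 stem loops, which are hairpins bound by the bacteriophage MS2 coat protein. This design lets a dCas9-bound guide recruit MS2 coat protein fusions, such as transcriptional or epigenetic effector domains, to the targeted site. A short match to the Arabidopsis U6 promoter lies just upstream, suggesting Pol III-driven guide expression in plants, although only a fragment is annotated. The cassette is flanked by two BsaI sites that release it with GreenGate E-F overhangs, so it can be assembled as the E-F module into a plant transformation vector alongside other GreenGate parts.

The coordinates given in the depositor's comments do not match those in the feature table. This probably reflects a different numbering origin for the two sequence records, since the annotated elements otherwise fit the described insert. The plasmid belongs to a CRISPR-based toolkit for targeted transcriptional and epigenetic regulation in plants.
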