Addgene plasmid #122857: pMH184
Purpose: MS2-modified guide RNA targeting the FT promoter with GreenGate E-F flanking sequences
Depositing lab: Markus Schmid. Depositing organization: Umea University. Publication: CRISPR-based tools for targeted transcriptional and epigenetic regulation in plants. Lee JE, Neumann M, Duro DI, Schmid M. PLoS One. 2019 Sep 26;14(9):e0222778. doi: 10.1371/journal.pone.0222778. eCollection 2019. PubMed 31557222.
Backbone
  Vector backbone: pMA-RQ
  Backbone size w/o insert (bp): 2421
  Total vector size (bp): 2703
  Vector type: Golden Gate compatible cloning vector
Growth in bacteria
  Bacterial resistance: Ampicillin, 100 μg/mL
  Growth temperature: 37°C
  Growth strain: DH5alpha
  Copy number: Unknown
Gene/Insert
  Gene/Insert name: MS2-modified sgRNA targeting the Arabidopsis FT promoter
  gRNA/shRNA sequence: tccagtgtattagtgtggt
  Species: Synthetic
Terms and licenses: Academic/Nonprofit Terms; Industry Terms: Not Available to Industry
Depositor comments: Plasmid is designed for Golden Gate cloning using the enzyme BsaI. Plasmid Features (listed as bp in full plasmid sequence): BsaI site #1 = 2241-2246bp sgRNA-FT-B sequence = 2382-2541bp BsaI site #2 = 2553-2558bp
How to cite: pMH184 was a gift from Markus Schmid (Addgene plasmid # 122857 ; http://n2t.net/addgene:122857 ; RRID:Addgene_122857)
